>Addgene plasmid #146253 | pAc5.1B-lambdaN-HA-DmGW182-delmf1_E | depositor full sequence | sequence record 288698 | Full Sequence
CTTCAAGGAATTAATTCTATATTCTAAAAACACAAATGATACTTCTAAAAAAAATCATGAATGGCATCAA
CTCTGAATCAAATCTTTGCAGATGCACCTACTTCTCATTTCCACTGTCACATCATTTTTCCAGATCTCGC
TGCCTGTTATGTGGCCCACAAACCAAGACACGTTTTATGGCCATTAAAGCTGGCTGATCGTCGCCAAACA
CCAAATACATATCAATATGTACATTCGAGAAAGAAGCGATCAAAGAAGCGTCTTCGGGCGAGTAGGAGAA
TGCGGAGGAGAAGGAGAACGAGCTGATCTAGTATCTCTCCACAATCCAATGCCAACTGACCAACTGGCCA
TATTCGGAGCAATTTGAAGCCAATTTCCATCGCCTGGCGATCGCTCCATTCTTGGCTATATGTTTTTCAC
CGTTCCCGGGGCCATTTTCAAAGACTCGTCGGTAAGATAAGATTGTGTCACTCGCTGTCTCTCTTCATTT
GTCGAAGAATGCTGAGGAATTTCGCGATGACGTCGGCGAGTATTTTGAAGAATGAGAATAATTTGTATTT
ATACGAAAATCAGTTAGTGGAATTTTCTACAAAAACATGTTATCTATAGATAATTTTGTTGCAAAATATG
TTGACTATGACAAAGATTGTATGTATATACCTTTAATGTATTCTCATTTTCTTATGTATTTATAATGGCA
ATGATGATACTGATGATATTTTAAGATGATGCCAGACCACAGGCTGATTTCTGCGTCTTTTGCCGAACGC
AGTGCATGTGCGGTTGTTGTTTTTTGGAATAGTTTCAATTTTCGGACTGTCCGCTTTGATTTCAGTTTCT
TGGCTTATTCAAAAAGCAAAGTAAAGCCAAAAAAGCGAGATGGCAATACCAAATGCGGCAAAACGGTAGT
GGAAGGAAAGGGGTGCGGGGCAGCGGAAGGAAGGGTGGGGCGGGGCGTGGCGGGGTCTGTGGCTGGGCGC
GACGTCACCGACGTTGGAGCCACTCCTTTGACCATGTGTGCGTGTGTGTATTATTCGTGTCTCGCCACTC
GCCGGTTGTTTTTTTCTTTTTATCTCGCTCTCTCTAGCGCCATCTCGTACGCATGCTCAACGCACCGCAT
GTTGCCGTGTCCTTTATGCGTCATTTTGGCTCGAAATAGGCAATTATTTAAACAAAGATTAGTCAACGAA
AACGCTAAAATAAATAAGTCTACAATATGGTTACTTATTGCCATGTGTGTGCAGCCAACGATAGCAACAA
AAGCAACAACACAGTGGCTTTCCCTCTTTCACTTTTTGTTTGCAAGCGCGTGCGAGCAAGACGGCACGAC
CGGCAAACGCAATTACGCTGACAAAGAGCAGACGAAGTTTTGGCCGAAAAACATCAAGGCGCCTGATACG
AATGCATTTGCAATAACAATTGCGATATTTAATATTGTTTATGAAGCTGTTTGACTTCAAAACACACAAA
AAAAAAAATAAAACAAATTATTTGAAAGAGAATTAGGAATCGGACAGCTTATCGTTACGGGCTAACAGCA
CACCGAGACGAAATAGCTTACCTGACGTCACAGCCTCTGGAAGAACTGCCGCCAAGCAGAGAGAGAGAGA
AAAAGAGGGAGAGCAGCTTAGACCGCATGTGCTTGTGTGTGAGGCGTCTCTCTCTTCGTCTCCTGTTTGC
GCAAACGCATAGACTGCACTGAGAAAATCGATTACCTATTTTTTATGAATGAATATTTGCACTATTACTA
TTCAAAACTATTAAGATAGCAATCACATTCAATAGCCAAATACTATACCACCTGAGCGATGCAACGAAAT
GATCAATTTGAGCAAAAATGCTGCATATTTAGGACGGCATCATTATAGAAATGCTTCTTGCTGTGTACTT
TTCTCTCGTCTGGCAGCTGTTTCGCCGTTATTGTTAAAACCGGCTTAAGTTAGGTGTGTTTTCTACGACT
AGTGATGCCCCTACTAGAAGATGTGTGTTGCACAAATGTCCCTGAATAACCAATTTGAAGTGCAGATAGC
AGTAAACGTAAGCTAATATGAATATTATTTAACTGTAATGTTTTAATATCGCTGGACATTACTAATAAAC
CCACTATAAACACATGTACATATGTATGTTTTGGCATACAATGAGTAGTTGGGGAAAAAATGTGTAAAAG
CACCGTGACCATCACAGCATAAAGATAACCAGCTGAAGTATCGAATATGAGTAACCCCCAAATTGAATCA
CATGCCGCAACTGATAGGACCCATGGAAGTACACTCTTCATGGCGATATACAAGACACACACAAGCACGA
ACACCCAGTTGCGGAGGAAATTCTCCGTAAATGAAAACCCAATCGGCGAACAATTCATACCCATATATGG
TAAAAGTTTTGAACGCGACTTGAGAGCGGAGAGCATTGCGGCTGATAAGGTTTTAGCGCTAAGCGGGCTT
TATAAAACGGGCTGCGGGACCAGTTTTCATATCACTACCGTTTGAGTTCTTGTGCTGTGTGGATACTCCT
CCCGACACAAAGCCGCTCCATCAGCCAGCAGTCGTCTAATCCAGAGACCCCGGATCGGGGTACCAACATG
GACGCACAAACACGACGACGTGAGCGTCGCGCTGAGAAACAAGCTCAATGGAAAGCTGCAAACGGTGGAT
CTCCTCCACATATGGCTTACCCATACGATGTTCCAGATTACGCTCCTCCAAGCTTGAATTCTGCAGATAT
CCAGCACAGTGGCGGCCGCGGTCCACCAATGTGGAAGCCAAGCATTAACAATGGTACTGATCTTTGGGAG
TCCAATTTGAGAAACGGAGGTCAGCCGGCCGCACAGCAAGTTCCAAAGCCGTCGTGGGGTCATACACCAT
CCTCTAACTTAGGTGGAACATGGGGTGAGGACGACGATGGCGCCGATAGTAGTAGTGTGTGGACTGGAGG
AGCTGTTAGCAACGCGGGATCCGGAGCTGCAGTGGGAGTAAACCAAGCCGGAGTTAATGTCGGTCCAGGC
GGTGTTGTTTCGTCTGGCGGACCTCAGTGGGGACAAGGTGTCGTTGGCGTCGGACTTGGATCAACTGGAG
GTAACGGGTCAAGCAATATAACTGGATCGTCTGGAGTCGCAACAGGTAGTAGCGGAAACTCCAGCAACGC
TGGTAACGGTTGGGGAGACCCTCGTGAAATACGCCCTTTGGGAGTTGGTGGCTCCATGGATATTCGAAAT
GTTGAACATCGCGGCGGTAACGGTTCTGGAGCAACTTCGAGCGATCCACGAGACATTCGCATGATCGATC
CGCGTGACCCTATTCGAGGAGATCCCCGTGGAATATCTGGTCGTCTTAATGGGACCTCTGAAATGTGGGG
TCATCATCCACAAATGTCCCATAACCAGTTGCAAGGTATCAACAAAATGGTTGGTCAAAGTGTAGCAACT
GCCAGCACCAGTGTCGGAACATCTGGCTCGGGCATCGGTCCTGGAGGTCCCGGTCCTAGTACAGTATCAG
GCAATATCCCAACACAGTGGGGGCCTGCTCAACCGGTAAGCGTTGGTGTAAGTGGTCCCAAAGACATGTC
AAAACAGATAAGTGGATGGGAGGAACCATCACCACCGCCTCAGCGTCGCAGTATTCCTAACTACGATGAT
GGTACATCGTTGTGGGGTCAGCAAACTCGTGTTCCCGCTGCAAGCGGTCACTGGAAAGACATGACTGATT
CGATAGGTCGTAGTAGTCATCTCATGCGTGGCCAAAGCCAAACGGGAGGTATAGGAATAGCCGGCGTTGG
AAATAGCAATGTTCCAGTGGGAGCCAATCCAAGTAATCCTATAAGCAGTGTAGTTGGACCTCAAGCCCGG
ATTCCATCTGTGGGCGGCGTACAACACAAACCAGACGGCGGCGCTATGTGGGTGCATTCCGGCAATGTAG
GTGGCAGAAATAATGTTGCTGCTGTTACTACTTGGGGAGATGACACTCATAGCGTTAATGTCGGCGCTCC
CAGCAGTGGCAGTGTATCCAGCAACAATTGGGTTGATGACAAGTCCAACTCAACCTTGGCACAAAACTCT
TGGAGCGACCCGGCCCCTGTTGGAGTTAGTTGGGGCAATAAGCAAAGCAAACCGCCAAGCAATAGTGCTT
CATCAGGTTGGAGCACTGCTGCGGGCGTGGTGGATGGGGTTGATCTAGGATCTGAGTGGAACACGCACGG
GGGGATTATTGGAAAATCTCAGCAACAACAAAAACTAGCGGGACTTAACGTGGGAATGGTGAACGTAATT
AACGCGGAGATCATTAAGCAAAGCAAGCAATACAGGATCCTTGTCGAGAACGGCTTTAAAAAGGAAGATG
TAGAGCGGGCATTAGTGATTGCTAATATGAACATCGAAGAGGCAGCCGATATGCTCCGTGCCAACTCATC
CCTATCAATGGATGGTTGGCGTCGACATGATGAGTCCCTTGGATCTTATGCCGACCACAATAGTTCAACA
AGCAGCGGTGGATTTGCTGGTCGTTACCCGGTCAACAGTGGACAACCTTCAATGTCCTTTCCTCATAATA
ACCTTATGAATAACATGGGAGGTACCGCTGTTACTGGAGGTAACAACAATACAAACATGACAGCTTTACA
GGTGCAAAAGTATTTAAATCAAGGGCAACATGGTGTCGCTGTTGGACCGCAAGCCGTTGGTAATTCTTCA
GCAGTATCTGTCGGATTTGGTCAGAACACGTCTAACGCAGCAGTGGCAGGAGCAGCCTCTGTAAATATAG
CAGCAAATACAAACAACCAACCGTCTGGTCAGCAAATTCGCATGCTAGGCCAGCAAATTCAGTTGGCCAT
TCATAGTGGTTTCATATCTAGTCAGATATTGACTCAACCGCTAACTCAAACAACCCTTAACCTTTTAAAC
CAACTTCTTAGCAATATTAAGCATCTCCAGGCTGCGCAGCAATCCCTTACCCGCGGGGGAAATGTCAATC
CAATGGCAGTGAATGTGGCTATATCTAAATACAAGCAGCAAATCCAGAATTTACAGAACCAGATAAATGC
ACAACAGGCTGTGTATGTAAAACAGCAAAATATGCAACCAACTTCACAACAACAACAGCCCCAACAACAG
CAACTTCCTTCTGTTCATCTAAGTAACTCAGGCAACGACTATTTAAGAGGTCACGATGCAATAAATAATT
TGCAAAGCAACTTTTCTGAGCTCAATATTAATAAGCCAAGTGGATATCAAGGAGCGTCCAATCAACAATC
CCGATTAAATCAGTGGAAGCTTCCAGTATTAGATAAGGAGATCAACTCTGACAGTACGGAATTTTCTCGT
GCCCCAGGTGCAACGAAACAAAATTTGACGGCCAACACAAGCAACATAAACTCTTTGGGTCTTCAAAACG
ATAGTACATGGTCAACTGGACGCAGTATTGGTGACGGTTGGCCTGATCCCTCATCTGATAACGAGAATAA
AGACTGGTCTGTTGCTCAGCCAACTTCAGCAGCAACTGCTTACACTGATCTGGTCCAAGAGTTTGAGCCA
GGCAAGCCATGGAAGGGTTCACAGATCAAAAGCATAGAAGATGATCCCAGCATTACACCAGGAAGCGTTG
CTAGATCTCCATTGTCTATTAATTCGACGCCAAAAGATGCTGACATATTTGCCAATACCGGTAAAAATTC
ACCGACTGATTTACCGCCACTAAGTTTATCGTCGTCTACATGGAGTTTTAATCCAAACCAAAATTATCCG
AGTCACAGTTGGTCTGACAATAGTCAACAATGTACCGCCACTTCGGAGCTTTGGACAAGCCCGCTAAATA
AATCATCGTCTCGAGGTCCCCCGCCAGGATTGACTGCCAATTCAAATAAATCTGCAAATAGTAATGCGTC
AACGCCAACAACTATTACCGGAGGTGCGAATGGATGGTTACAGCCTCGAAGTGGCGGTGTTCAAACCACA
AACACTAATTGGACAGGTGGTAACACCACTTGGGGCTCCAGTTGGTTGCTTTTGAAAAATCTAACAGCAC
AGATTGATGGTCCTACTTTGCGTACACTGTGTATGCAGCATGGGCCCCTTGTCAGCTTTCACCCGTATTT
GAACCAAGGAATTGCCTTATGTAAATATACTACTCGTGAGGAGGCGAACAAGGCGCAAATGGCGTTAAAC
AACTGTGTCCTCGCCAACACCACAATATTTGCTGAATCTCCCAGCGAGAACGAGGTGCAAAGCATTATGC
AGCACTTACCACAAACTCCTTCCTCTACAAGCTCTAGTGGAACTAGTGGTGGCAACGTCGGAGGCGTCGG
CACTTCAGCCAATAATGCAAACAGTGGTTCTGCAGCTTGTCTGTCCGGAAACAATAGCGGCAACGGAAAC
GGCAGCGCGAGCGGCGCCGGCAGCGGCAACAATGGCAACAGTAGCTGCAACAACAGTGCCGCCGGGGGGG
GCAGCAGCAGCAACAACACGATTACCACTGTAGCAAATTCGAATCTTGTTGGTTCTAGTGGCTCTGTCTC
AAATTCCTCTGGCGTTACTGCTAACTCTAGTACTGTTTCTGTAGTTAGTTGTACAGCGAGTGGGAATTCC
ATAAATGGGGCAGGTACTGCAAACAGTTCTGGTTCAAAGAGTAGTGCAAACAATTTAGCTAGCGGCCAGT
CTAGCGCTTCTAACTTAACTAATAGCACCAATTCAACATGGCGACAAACTAGCCAAAACCAAGCTCTTCA
AAGTCAAAGCAGGCCATCAGGCAGAGAAGCTGACTTTGATTATATATCTCTCGTTTATTCCATTGTTGAT
GATTAATCTAGAGGGCCCGCGGTTCGAAGGTAAGCCTATCCCTAACCCTCTCCTCGGTCTCGATTCTACG
CGTACCGGTCATCATCACCATCACCATTGAGTTTAAACCCGCTGATCAGCCTCGACTGTGCCTTCTAAGG
CCTGAGCTCGCTGATCAGCCTCGATCGAGGATCCAGACATGATAAGATACATTGATGAGTTTGGACAAAC
CACAACTAGAATGCAGTGAAAAAAATGCTTTATTTGTGAAATTTGTGATGCTATTGCTTTATTTGTAACC
ATTATAAGCTGCAATAAACAAGTTAACAACAACAATTGCATTCATTTTATGTTTCAGGTTCAGGGGGAGG
TGTGGGAGGTTTTTTAAAGCAAGTAAAACCTCTACAAATGTGGTATGGCTGATTATGATCAGTCGACCGA
TGCCCTTGAGAGCCTTCAACCCAGTCAGCTCCTTCCGGTGGGCGCGGGGCATGACTATCGTCGCCGCACT
TATGACTGTCTTCTTTATCATGCAACTCGTAGGACAGGTGCCGGCAGCGCTCTGGGTCATTTTCGGCGAG
GACCGCTTTCGCTGGAGCGCGACGATGATCGGCCTGTCGCTTGCGGTATTCGGAATCTTGCACGCCCTCG
CTCAAGCCTTCGTCACTGGTCCCGCCACCAAACGTTTCGGCGAGAAGCAGGCCATTATCGCCGGCATGGC
GGCCGACGCGCTGGGCTACGTCTTGCTGGCGTTCGCGACGCGAGGCTGGATGGCCTTCCCCATTATGATT
CTTCTCGCTTCCGGCGGCATCGGGATGCCCGCGTTGCAGGCCATGCTGTCCAGGCAGGTAGATGACGACC
ATCAGGGACAGCTTCAAGGATCGCTCGCGGCTCTTACCAGCCAGCAAAAGGCCAGGAACCGTAAAAAGGC
CGCGTTGCTGGCGTTTTTCCATAGGCTCCGCCCCCCTGACGAGCATCACAAAAATCGACGCTCAAGTCAG
AGGTGGCGAAACCCGACAGGACTATAAAGATACCAGGCGTTTCCCCCTGGAAGCTCCCTCGTGCGCTCTC
CTGTTCCGACCCTGCCGCTTACCGGATACCTGTCCGCCTTTCTCCCTTCGGGAAGCGTGGCGCTTTCTCA
ATGCTCACGCTGTAGGTATCTCAGTTCGGTGTAGGTCGTTCGCTCCAAGCTGGGCTGTGTGCACGAACCC
CCCGTTCAGCCCGACCGCTGCGCCTTATCCGGTAACTATCGTCTTGAGTCCAACCCGGTAAGACACGACT
TATCGCCACTGGCAGCAGCCACTGGTAACAGGATTAGCAGAGCGAGGTATGTAGGCGGTGCTACAGAGTT
CTTGAAGTGGTGGCCTAACTACGGCTACACTAGAAGGACAGTATTTGGTATCTGCGCTCTGCTGAAGCCA
GTTACCTTCGGAAAAAGAGTTGGTAGCTCTTGATCCGGCAAACAAACCACCGCTGGTAGCGGTGGTTTTT
TTGTTTGCAAGCAGCAGATTACGCGCAGAAAAAAAGGATCTCAAGAAGATCCTTTGATCTTTTCTACGGG
GTCTGACGCTCAGTGGAACGAAAACTCACGTTAAGGGATTTTGGTCATGAGATTATCAAAAAGGATCTTC
ACCTAGATCCTTTTAAATTAAAAATGAAGTTTTAAATCAATCTAAAGTATATATGAGTAAACTTGGTCTG
ACAGTTACCAATGCTTAATCAGTGAGGCACCTATCTCAGCGATCTGTCTATTTCGTTCATCCATAGTTGC
CTGACTCCCCGTCGTGTAGATAACTACGATACGGGAGGGCTTACCATCTGGCCCCAGTGCTGCAATGATA
CCGCGAGACCCACGCTCACCGGCTCCAGATTTATCAGCAATAAACCAGCCAGCCGGAAGGGCCGAGCGCA
GAAGTGGTCCTGCAACTTTATCCGCCTCCATCCAGTCTATTAATTGTTGCCGGGAAGCTAGAGTAAGTAG
TTCGCCAGTTAATAGTTTGCGCAACGTTGTTGCCATTGCTGCAGGCATCGTGGTGTCACGCTCGTCGTTT
GGTATGGCTTCATTCAGCTCCGGTTCCCAACGATCAAGGCGAGTTACATGATCCCCCATGTTGTGCAAAA
AAGCGGTTAGCTCCTTCGGTCCTCCGATCGTTGTCAGAAGTAAGTTGGCCGCAGTGTTATCACTCATGGT
TATGGCAGCACTGCATAATTCTCTTACTGTCATGCCATCCGTAAGATGCTTTTCTGTGACTGGTGAGTAC
TCAACCAAGTCATTCTGAGAATAGTGTATGCGGCGACCGAGTTGCTCTTGCCCGGCGTCAACACGGGATA
ATACCGCGCCACATAGCAGAACTTTAAAAGTGCTCATCATTGGAAAACGTTCTTCGGGGCGAAAACTCTC
AAGGATCTTACCGCTGTTGAGATCCAGTTCGATGTAACCCACTCGTGCACCCAACTGATCTTCAGCATCT
TTTACTTTCACCAGCGTTTCTGGGTGAGCAAAAACAGGAAGGCAAAATGCCGCAAAAAAGGGAATAAGGG
CGACACGGAAATGTTGAATACTCATACTCTTCCTTTTTCAATATTATTGAAGCATTTATCAGGGTTATTG
TCTCATGAGCGGATACATATTTGAATGTATTTAGAAAAATAAACAAATAGGGGTTCCGCGCACATTTCCC
CGAAAAGTGCCACCTGACGTCTAAGAAACCATTATTATCATGACATTAACCTATAAAAATAGGCGTATCA
CGAGGCCCTTTCGT
Features (pLannotate 1.2.2; 11 found; start..end, strand, type, name):
     56..2568    +  promoter       Ac5 promoter: Drosophila melanogaster actin 5C promoter
   2588..2653    +  CDS            N (fragment): REGN_LAMBD - Experimental evidence at protein level: Swiss-Prot protein existence level 1. Plays a role as a transcriptional antitermination factor that allows the virus to initiate its lytic phase. Activates expression of the delayed viral early genes by modifying host RNA polymerase (RNAP) into a form that is resistant to termination signals. This antitermination function requires the host NusA protein which serves to stabilize the interaction between antitermination protein N and host RNA polymerase. From Escherichia phage lambda (Bacteriophage lambda).
   2678..2704    +  CDS            3xHA (fragment): three tandem HA epitope tags
   2750..6793    +  CDS            gw: GAWKY_DROME - Also known as GW182 From Drosophila melanogaster (Fruit fly).
   6819..6860    +  CDS            V5 tag: epitope tag from simian virus 5
   6960..7094    -  polyA_signal   SV40 poly(A) signal: SV40 polyadenylation signal
   7117..7201    -  CDS            large T antigen (fragment): large T antigen from SV40 (simian virus 40)
   7202..7672    +  CDS            TcR (fragment): tetracycline efflux protein; tet; confers resistance to tetracycline
   7716..8304    -  rep_origin     ori: high-copy-number ColE1/pMB1/pBR322/pUC origin of replication
   8475..9335    -  CDS            AmpR: β-lactamase; bla; confers resistance to ampicillin, carbenicillin, and related antibiotics
   9336..9440    -  promoter       AmpR promoter: bla
