[The description below was written by a language model from this plasmid's Addgene catalogue record and pLannotate feature annotations shown in this document.]
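Description:
pAc5.1B-lambdaN-HA-DmGW182-delmf1_E is a 9.5 kb insect expression plasmid for producing a tagged deletion variant of the Drosophila melanogaster GW182 protein (gene gw), a factor required for miRNA-mediated silencing. The catalogue lists the backbone as unknown, although the name and the annotated parts point to a pAc5.1-type vector. In bacteria it is maintained through a ColE1/pUC-type origin and selected with ampicillin via the bla gene and its own promoter. The origin is annotated as a high-copy type, whereas the catalogue entry describes the plasmid as low copy. Short fragments of a tetracycline resistance gene and of SV40 large T antigen are also detected. They appear to be backbone remnants rather than functional elements. No selection marker for insect cells is annotated.

Expression is driven by the constitutive Drosophila actin 5C promoter and terminated by an SV40 polyadenylation signal. The open reading frame begins with a short fragment of the bacteriophage lambda N protein, followed by an HA epitope (detected as a partial match to a 3xHA annotation) and then the roughly 4 kb gw coding sequence. The lambda N peptide binds BoxB RNA hairpins, so the fusion can be tethered to a reporter mRNA carrying such sites, allowing the silencing activity of GW182 to be tested independently of miRNA targeting. The HA tag allows detection of the expressed protein. A vector-derived V5 tag lies downstream of the insert, but the record does not show whether it is translated in frame. The "delmf1" designation indicates a deletion mutant, but the record does not define the residues or motif removed. The construct is suited to transfection of Drosophila cultured cells for mapping the GW182 regions needed for silencing.
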