Addgene plasmid #146253: pAc5.1B-lambdaN-HA-DmGW182-delmf1_E
Purpose: Insect Expression of DmGW182-delmf1
Depositing lab: Elisa Izaurralde. Depositing organization: Max Planck Institute for Developmental Biology. Publication: A C-terminal silencing domain in GW182 is essential for miRNA function. Eulalio A, Helms S, Fritzsch C, Fauser M, Izaurralde E. RNA. 2009 Jun;15(6):1067-77. doi: 10.1261/rna.1605509. Epub 2009 Apr 21. PubMed 19383769.
Backbone
  Vector backbone: Unknown
  Vector type: Insect Expression
Growth in bacteria
  Bacterial resistance: Ampicillin, 100 μg/mL
  Growth temperature: 37°C
  Growth strain: DH5alpha
  Copy number: Low Copy
Gene/Insert
  Gene/Insert name: DmGW182-delmf1
  Species: D. melanogaster (fly)
  Entrez Gene: gw (a.k.a. Dmel_CG31992, CG11484, CG31992, CG9905, Dmel\CG31992, GQ182, GW, GW182, Gw, Gw182, anon-EST:Posey205, dGW182, gw182)
  Cloning method: Unknown
Terms and licenses: Academic/Nonprofit Terms; Industry Terms: Not Available to Industry
Depositor comments: Plasmids from this collection were made available to the research community and donated after the lab closed. Please note that the sequence provided by the depositing laboratory may be theoretical/predicted or based on Sanger sequencing results. There may be discrepancies between sequencing results obtained by Addgene and the depositor sequence. If an Addgene verified sequence is not available, please contact before placing your order to request that our lab fully sequence the plasmid.
How to cite: pAc5.1B-lambdaN-HA-DmGW182-delmf1_E was a gift from Elisa Izaurralde (Addgene plasmid # 146253 ; http://n2t.net/addgene:146253 ; RRID:Addgene_146253)
